Addgene plasmid #192449: pcDNA3-Lyso-ExRai-AMPKAR
Purpose: ExRai-AMPKAR targeted to the lysosomal membrane.
Depositing lab: Jin Zhang. Publication: Spatial regulation of AMPK signaling revealed by a sensitive kinase activity reporter. Schmitt DL, Curtis SD, Lyons AC, Zhang JF, Chen M, He CY, Mehta S, Shaw RJ, Zhang J. Nat Commun. 2022 Jul 5;13(1):3856. doi: 10.1038/s41467-022-31190-x. PubMed 35790710.
Backbone
  Vector backbone: pcDNA3
  Backbone size w/o insert (bp): 5415
  Total vector size (bp): 7911
  Vector type: Mammalian Expression
  Selectable markers: Neomycin (select with G418)
Growth in bacteria
  Bacterial resistance: Ampicillin, 100 μg/mL
  Growth temperature: 37°C
  Growth strain: DH5alpha
  Copy number: High Copy
Gene/Insert
  Gene/Insert name: Lyso-ExRai-AMPKAR (alt name: LAMP1-AMPKsubstrate-cpEGFP-FHA1)
  Species: Synthetic
  Insert size (bp): 2496
  Promoter: CMV
  Tag / fusion protein: Full-length LAMP1 (N terminal on backbone)
  Cloning method: Restriction Enzyme; 5′ cloning site HindIII (not destroyed); 3′ cloning site EcoRI (not destroyed)
  Sequencing primers: 5′ CMV forward; 3′ BGH reverse
Terms and licenses: Academic/Nonprofit Terms; Industry Terms: Not Available to Industry
How to cite: pcDNA3-Lyso-ExRai-AMPKAR was a gift from Jin Zhang (Addgene plasmid # 192449 ; http://n2t.net/addgene:192449 ; RRID:Addgene_192449)
