[The description below was written by a language model from this plasmid's Addgene catalogue record and pLannotate feature annotations shown in this document.]
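Description:
pcDNA3-Lyso-ExRai-AMPKAR is a mammalian expression plasmid of about 7.9 kb, built on the pcDNA3 backbone, that encodes a lysosome-targeted version of the ExRai-AMPKAR fluorescent biosensor for AMP-activated protein kinase (AMPK) activity. It is propagated in E. coli as a high-copy plasmid through a ColE1/pUC-type origin and selected with ampicillin via the β-lactamase gene. An SV40 early promoter drives a neomycin phosphotransferase cassette with an SV40 polyadenylation signal, which allows G418 selection of transfected mammalian cells. The backbone also carries an f1 origin, along with T7 and SP6 promoters flanking the cloning region. The short annotated fragments of HIV-1 LTR, ble, lacI and bom appear to be backbone remnants or partial matches from the annotation software rather than functional parts.

The synthetic insert of roughly 2.5 kb was cloned between HindIII and EcoRI. It is expressed from the CMV immediate early enhancer and promoter and terminated by the bovine growth hormone polyadenylation signal. The open reading frame begins with full-length human LAMP1, which anchors the sensor at the lysosomal membrane. It is followed by an AMPK substrate sequence, a circularly permuted EGFP, and the FHA1 phosphopeptide-binding domain, which the feature table annotates as a fragment of yeast RAD53. The substrate motif is not annotated separately but presumably lies in the gap between LAMP1 and the fluorescent protein. In sensors of this design, phosphorylation of the substrate promotes its binding to FHA1, and the resulting conformational change alters the fluorescence of the circularly permuted EGFP. The construct is used in live-cell imaging to report AMPK activity specifically at the lysosome and so to study the spatial regulation of AMPK signalling.
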