Features (pLannotate 1.2.2; 23 found; start..end, strand, type, name):
     28..80      -  misc_feature   bom (fragment): basis of mobility region from pBR322
    235..614     +  enhancer       CMV enhancer: human cytomegalovirus immediate early enhancer
    615..818     +  promoter       CMV promoter: human cytomegalovirus (CMV) immediate early promoter
    814..847     +  LTR            5' LTR (truncated) (fragment): truncated 5' long terminal repeat (LTR) from HIV-1
    863..881     +  promoter       T7 promoter: promoter for bacteriophage T7 RNA polymerase
    907..2157    +  CDS            LAMP1: human lysosome-associated membrane glycoprotein 1
   2245..2967    +  CDS            cEGFP: cEGFP is a basic (constitutively fluorescent) green fluorescent protein published in 2008, derived from Aequorea victoria.
   2968..3399    +  CDS            RAD53 (fragment): RAD53_YEAST - Also known as MEC2, SAD1, SPK1. Experimental evidence at protein level: Swiss-Prot protein existence level 1. Controls S-phase checkpoint as well as G1 and G2 DNA damage checkpoints. Phosphorylates proteins on serine, threonine, and tyrosine. Prevents entry into anaphase and mitotic exit after DNA damage via regulation of the Polo kinase CDC5. Seems to be involved in the phosphorylation of RPH1. From Saccharomyces cerevisiae (strain ATCC 204508 / S288c) (Baker's yeast).
   3463..3481    -  promoter       SP6 promoter: promoter for bacteriophage SP6 RNA polymerase
   3507..3731    +  polyA_signal   bGH poly(A) signal: bovine growth hormone polyadenylation signal
   3735..3756    +  promoter       SV40 promoter (fragment): SV40 enhancer and early promoter
   3777..4205    +  rep_origin     f1 ori (sequence partly withheld): f1 bacteriophage origin of replication; arrow indicates direction of (+) strand synthesis
   4219..4548    +  promoter       SV40 promoter: SV40 enhancer and early promoter
   4615..5406    +  CDS            neo: KKA2_KLEPN - Also known as kan, nptII. Experimental evidence at protein level: Swiss-Prot protein existence level 1. Resistance to kanamycin, neomycin, paromomycin, ribostamycin, butirosin and gentamicin B. From Klebsiella pneumoniae.
   5430..5588    +  CDS            ble (fragment): BLE_KLEPN - Experimental evidence at protein level: Swiss-Prot protein existence level 1. Binding protein with a strong affinity to the bleomycin family of antibiotics. Binds to CL990; an antimitotic-antibiotic compound. From Klebsiella pneumoniae.
   5583..5704    +  polyA_signal   SV40 poly(A) signal: SV40 polyadenylation signal
   5777..5793    -  protein_bind   lac operator: The lac repressor binds to the lac operator to inhibit transcription in E. coli. This inhibition can be relieved by adding lactose or isopropyl-β-D-thiogalactopyranoside (IPTG). lac repressor encoded by lacI
   5801..5831    -  promoter       lac promoter: promoter for the E. coli lac operon
   5846..5867    -  protein_bind   CAP binding site: CAP binding activates transcription in the presence of cAMP. E. coli catabolite activator protein
   5880..5972    -  CDS            lacI (fragment): lac repressor; lacI; The lac repressor binds to the lac operator to inhibit transcription in E. coli. This inhibition can be relieved by adding lactose or isopropyl-β-D-thiogalactopyranoside (IPTG).
   6155..6743    -  rep_origin     ori: high-copy-number ColE1/pMB1/pBR322/pUC origin of replication
   6914..7774    -  CDS            AmpR: β-lactamase; bla; confers resistance to ampicillin, carbenicillin, and related antibiotics
   7775..7879    -  promoter       AmpR promoter: bla
>Addgene plasmid #192449 | pcDNA3-Lyso-ExRai-AMPKAR | addgene full sequence | sequence record 379140 | Addgene NGS Result
GACGGATCGGGAGATCTCCCGATCCCCTATGGTGCACTCTCAGTACAATCTGCTCTGATGCCGCATAGTT
AAGCCAGTATCTGCTCCCTGCTTGTGTGTTGGAGGTCGCTGAGTAGTGCGCGAGCAAAATTTAAGCTACA
ACAAGGCAAGGCTTGACCGACAATTGCATGAAGAATCTGCTTAGGGTTAGGCGTTTTGCGCTGCTTCGCG
ATGTACGGGCCAGATATACGCGTTGACATTGATTATTGACTAGTTATTAATAGTAATCAATTACGGGGTC
ATTAGTTCATAGCCCATATATGGAGTTCCGCGTTACATAACTTACGGTAAATGGCCCGCCTGGCTGACCG
CCCAACGACCCCCGCCCATTGACGTCAATAATGACGTATGTTCCCATAGTAACGCCAATAGGGACTTTCC
ATTGACGTCAATGGGTGGAGTATTTACGGTAAACTGCCCACTTGGCAGTACATCAAGTGTATCATATGCC
AAGTACGCCCCCTATTGACGTCAATGACGGTAAATGGCCCGCCTGGCATTATGCCCAGTACATGACCTTA
TGGGACTTTCCTACTTGGCAGTACATCTACGTATTAGTCATCGCTATTACCATGGTGATGCGGTTTTGGC
AGTACATCAATGGGCGTGGATAGCGGTTTGACTCACGGGGATTTCCAAGTCTCCACCCCATTGACGTCAA
TGGGAGTTTGTTTTGGCACCAAAATCAACGGGACTTTCCAAAATGTCGTAACAACTCCGCCCCATTGACG
CAAATGGGCGGTAGGCGTGTACGGTGGGAGGTCTATATAAGCAGAGCTCTCTGGCTAACTAGAGAACCCA
CTGCTTACTGGCTTATCGAAATTAATACGACTCACTATAGGGAGACCCAAGCTTGCGGCCGCCACCATGG
CGGCGCCCGGCAGCGCCCGGCGACCCCTGCTGCTGCTACTGCTGTTGCTGCTGCTCGGCCTCATGCATTG
TGCGTCAGCAGCAATGTTTATGGTGAAAAATGGCAACGGGACCGCGTGCATAATGGCCAACTTCTCTGCT
GCCTTCTCAGTGAACTACGACACCAAGAGTGGCCCTAAGAACATGACCTTTGACCTGCCATCAGATGCCA
CAGTGGTGCTCAACCGCAGCTCCTGTGGAAAAGAGAACACTTCTGACCCCAGTCTCGTGATTGCTTTTGG
AAGAGGACATACACTCACTCTCAATTTCACGAGAAATGCAACACGTTACAGCGTCCAGCTCATGAGTTTT
GCTTATAACTTGTCAGACACACACCTTTTCCCCAATGCGAGCTCCAAAGAAATCAAGACTGTGGAATCTA
TAACTGACATCAGGGCAGATATAGATAAAAAATACAGATGTGTTAGTGGCACCCAGGTCCACATGAACAA
CGTGACCGTAACGCCCCATGATGCCACCATCCAGGCGTACCTTTCCAACAGCAGCTTCAGCAGGGGAGAG
ACACGCTGTGAACAAGACAGGCCTTCCCCAACCACAGCGCCCCCTGCGCCACCCAGCCCCTCGCCCTCAC
CCGTGCCCAAGAGCCCCTCTGTGGACAAGTACAACGTGAGCGGCACCAACGGGACCTGCCTGCTGGCCAG
CATGGGGCTGCAGCTGAACCTCACCTATGAGAGGAAGGACAACACGACGGTGACAAGGCTTCTCAACATC
AACCCCAACAAGACCTCGGCCAGCGGGAGCTGCGGCGCCCACCTGGTGACTCTGGAGCTGCACAGCGAGG
GCACCACCGTCCTGCTCTTCCAGTTCGGGATGAATGCAAGTTCTAGCCGGTTTTTCCTACAAGGAATCCA
GTTGAATACAATTCTTCCTGACGCCAGAGACCCTGCCTTTAAAGCTGCCAACGGCTCCCTGCGAGCGCTG
CAGGCCACAGTCGGCAATTCCTACAAGTGCAACGCGGAGGAGCACGTCCGTGTCACGAAGGCGTTTTCAG
TCAATATATTCAAAGTGTGGGTCCAGGCTTTCAAGGTGGAAGGTGGCCAGTTTGGCTCTGTGGAGGAGTG
TCTGCTGGACGAGAACAGCATGCTGATCCCCATCGCTGTGGGTGGTGCCCTGGCGGGGCTGGTCCTCATC
GTCCTCATCGCCTACCTCGTCGGCAGGAAGAGGAGTCACGCAGGCTACCAGACTATCGGTGGTGGCGGTG
GTGCGGATCCCATGAGGAGAGTGGCTACCCTGGTGGATCTGGGCGGCACCGGCGGCAGCGAGCTCAGCTT
CTGCAACGTCTATATCAAGGCCGACAAGCAGAAGAACGGCATCAAGGCGAACTTCAAGATCCGCCACAAC
ATCGAGGACGGCGGCGTGCAGCTCGCCTACCACTACCAGCAGAACACCCCCATCGGCGACGGCCCCGTGC
TGCTGCCCGACAACCACTACCTGAGCGTGCAGTCCAAACTTTCGAAAGACCCCAACGAGAAGCGCGATCA
CATGGTCCTGCTGGAGTTCGTGACCGCCGCCGGGATCACTCTCGGCATGGACGAGCTGTACAAGGGCGGT
ACCGGAGGGAGCATGGTGAGCAAGGGCGAGGAGCTGTTCACCGGGGTGGTGCCCATCCTGGTCGAGCTGG
ACGGCGACGTAAACGGCCACAAGTTCAGCGTGTCCGGCGAGGGTGAGGGCGATGCCACCTACGGCAAGCT
GACCCTGAAGTTCATCTGCACCACCGGCAAGCTGCCCGTGCCCTGGCCCACCCTCGTGACCACCCTGACC
TACGGCGTGCAGTGCTTCAGCCGCTACCCCGACCACATGAAGCAGCACGACTTCTTCAAGTCCGCCATGC
CCGAAGGCTACATCCAGGAGCGCACCATCTTCTTCAAGGACGACGGCAACTACAAGACCCGCGCCGAGGT
GAAGTTCGAGGGCGACACCCTGGTGAACCGCATCGAGCTGAAGGGCATCGACTTCAAGGAGGACGGCAAC
ATCCTGGGGCACAAGCTGGAGTACAACTTGCTGCATAAGTTTTCTCAAGAACAGATCGGCGAAAACATTG
TGTGCAGGGTCATTTGTACCACGGGTCAAATTCCCATCCGAGATTTGTCAGCTGATATTTCACAAGTGCT
TAAGGAAAAACGATCCATAAAGAAAGTTTGGACATTTGGTAGAAACCCAGCCTGTGACTATCATTTAGGA
AACATTTCAAGACTGTCAAATAAGCATTTCCAAATACTACTAGGAGAAGACGGTAACCTTTTATTGAATG
ACATTTCCACTAATGGGACCTGGTTAAATGGGCAAAAAGTCGAGAAGAACAGCAATCAGTTACTGTCTCA
AGGTGATGAAATAACCGTTGGTGTAGGCGTGGAATCAGATATTTTATCTCTGGTCATTTTCATAAACGAC
AAATTTAAGCAGTGCCTCGAGCAGAACAAAGTTGATCGCTAAGAATTCTGCAGATATCCATCACACTGGC
GGCCGCTCGAGCATGCATCTAGAGGGCCCTATTCTATAGTGTCACCTAAATGCTAGAGCTCGCTGATCAG
CCTCGACTGTGCCTTCTAGTTGCCAGCCATCTGTTGTTTGCCCCTCCCCCGTGCCTTCCTTGACCCTGGA
AGGTGCCACTCCCACTGTCCTTTCCTAATAAAATGAGGAAATTGCATCGCATTGTCTGAGTAGGTGTCAT
TCTATTCTGGGGGGTGGGGTGGGGCAGGACAGCAAGGGGGAGGATTGGGAAGACAATAGCAGGCATGCTG
GGGATGCGGTGGGCTCTATGGCTTCTGAGGCGGAAAGAACCAGCTGGGGCTCTAGGGGGTATCCCC
[124 nt withheld, positions 3777-3900]
C
[91 nt withheld, positions 3902-3992]
A
[49 nt withheld, positions 3994-4042]
CCTTTGACGTTGGAGTCCACGTTCTTT
[37 nt withheld, positions 4070-4106]
ACCCTATCTCGGTCTATTCTTTTGATTTATAAGGGATTTTGCCGATTTCGGCCTATTGGTTAAAAAATGA
GCTGATTTAACAAAAATTTAACGCGAATTAATTCTGTGGAATGTGTGTCAGTTAGGGTGTGGAAAGTCCC
CAGGCTCCCCAGCAGGCAGAAGTATGCAAAGCATGCATCTCAATTAGTCAGCAACCAGGTGTGGAAAGTC
CCCAGGCTCCCCAGCAGGCAGAAGTATGCAAAGCATGCATCTCAATTAGTCAGCAACCATAGTCCCGCCC
CTAACTCCGCCCATCCCGCCCCTAACTCCGCCCAGTTCCGCCCATTCTCCGCCCCATGGCTGACTAATTT
TTTTTATTTATGCAGAGGCCGAGGCCGCCTCTGCCTCTGAGCTATTCCAGAAGTAGTGAGGAGGCTTTTT
TGGAGGCCTAGGCTTTTGCAAAAAGCTCCCGGGAGCTTGTATATCCATTTTCGGATCTGATCAAGAGACA
GGATGAGGATCGTTTCGCATGATTGAACAAGATGGATTGCACGCAGGTTCTCCGGCCGCTTGGGTGGAGA
GGCTATTCGGCTATGACTGGGCACAACAGACAATCGGCTGCTCTGATGCCGCCGTGTTCCGGCTGTCAGC
GCAGGGGCGCCCGGTTCTTTTTGTCAAGACCGACCTGTCCGGTGCCCTGAATGAACTGCAGGACGAGGCA
GCGCGGCTATCGTGGCTGGCCACGACGGGCGTTCCTTGCGCAGCTGTGCTCGACGTTGTCACTGAAGCGG
GAAGGGACTGGCTGCTATTGGGCGAAGTGCCGGGGCAGGATCTCCTGTCATCTCACCTTGCTCCTGCCGA
GAAAGTATCCATCATGGCTGATGCAATGCGGCGGCTGCATACGCTTGATCCGGCTACCTGCCCATTCGAC
CACCAAGCGAAACATCGCATCGAGCGAGCACGTACTCGGATGGAAGCCGGTCTTGTCGATCAGGATGATC
TGGACGAAGAGCATCAGGGGCTCGCGCCAGCCGAACTGTTCGCCAGGCTCAAGGCGCGCATGCCCGACGG
CGAGGATCTCGTCGTGACCCATGGCGATGCCTGCTTGCCGAATATCATGGTGGAAAATGGCCGCTTTTCT
GGATTCATCGACTGTGGCCGGCTGGGTGTGGCGGACCGCTATCAGGACATAGCGTTGGCTACCCGTGATA
TTGCTGAAGAGCTTGGCGGCGAATGGGCTGACCGCTTCCTCGTGCTTTACGGTATCGCCGCTCCCGATTC
GCAGCGCATCGCCTTCTATCGCCTTCTTGACGAGTTCTTCTGAGCGGGACTCTGGGGTTCGAAATGACCG
ACCAAGCGACGCCCAACCTGCCATCACGAGATTTCGATTCCACCGCCGCCTTCTATGAAAGGTTGGGCTT
CGGAATCGTTTTCCGGGACGCCGGCTGGATGATCCTCCAGCGCGGGGATCTCATGCTGGAGTTCTTCGCC
CACCCCAACTTGTTTATTGCAGCTTATAATGGTTACAAATAAAGCAATAGCATCACAAATTTCACAAATA
AAGCATTTTTTTCACTGCATTCTAGTTGTGGTTTGTCCAAACTCATCAATGTATCTTATCATGTCTGTAT
ACCGTCGACCTCTAGCTAGAGCTTGGCGTAATCATGGTCATAGCTGTTTCCTGTGTGAAATTGTTATCCG
CTCACAATTCCACACAACATACGAGCCGGAAGCATAAAGTGTAAAGCCTGGGGTGCCTAATGAGTGAGCT
AACTCACATTAATTGCGTTGCGCTCACTGCCCGCTTTCCAGTCGGGAAACCTGTCGTGCCAGCTGCATTA
ATGAATCGGCCAACGCGCGGGGAGAGGCGGTTTGCGTATTGGGCGCTCTTCCGCTTCCTCGCTCACTGAC
TCGCTGCGCTCGGTCGTTCGGCTGCGGCGAGCGGTATCAGCTCACTCAAAGGCGGTAATACGGTTATCCA
CAGAATCAGGGGATAACGCAGGAAAGAACATGTGAGCAAAAGGCCAGCAAAAGGCCAGGAACCGTAAAAA
GGCCGCGTTGCTGGCGTTTTTCCATAGGCTCCGCCCCCCTGACGAGCATCACAAAAATCGACGCTCAAGT
CAGAGGTGGCGAAACCCGACAGGACTATAAAGATACCAGGCGTTTCCCCCTGGAAGCTCCCTCGTGCGCT
CTCCTGTTCCGACCCTGCCGCTTACCGGATACCTGTCCGCCTTTCTCCCTTCGGGAAGCGTGGCGCTTTC
TCATAGCTCACGCTGTAGGTATCTCAGTTCGGTGTAGGTCGTTCGCTCCAAGCTGGGCTGTGTGCACGAA
CCCCCCGTTCAGCCCGACCGCTGCGCCTTATCCGGTAACTATCGTCTTGAGTCCAACCCGGTAAGACACG
ACTTATCGCCACTGGCAGCAGCCACTGGTAACAGGATTAGCAGAGCGAGGTATGTAGGCGGTGCTACAGA
GTTCTTGAAGTGGTGGCCTAACTACGGCTACACTAGAAGAACAGTATTTGGTATCTGCGCTCTGCTGAAG
CCAGTTACCTTCGGAAAAAGAGTTGGTAGCTCTTGATCCGGCAAACAAACCACCGCTGGTAGCGGTGGTT
TTTTTGTTTGCAAGCAGCAGATTACGCGCAGAAAAAAAGGATCTCAAGAAGATCCTTTGATCTTTTCTAC
GGGGTCTGACGCTCAGTGGAACGAAAACTCACGTTAAGGGATTTTGGTCATGAGATTATCAAAAAGGATC
TTCACCTAGATCCTTTTAAATTAAAAATGAAGTTTTAAATCAATCTAAAGTATATATGAGTAAACTTGGT
CTGACAGTTACCAATGCTTAATCAGTGAGGCACCTATCTCAGCGATCTGTCTATTTCGTTCATCCATAGT
TGCCTGACTCCCCGTCGTGTAGATAACTACGATACGGGAGGGCTTACCATCTGGCCCCAGTGCTGCAATG
ATACCGCGAGACCCACGCTCACCGGCTCCAGATTTATCAGCAATAAACCAGCCAGCCGGAAGGGCCGAGC
GCAGAAGTGGTCCTGCAACTTTATCCGCCTCCATCCAGTCTATTAATTGTTGCCGGGAAGCTAGAGTAAG
TAGTTCGCCAGTTAATAGTTTGCGCAACGTTGTTGCCATTGCTACAGGCATCGTGGTGTCACGCTCGTCG
TTTGGTATGGCTTCATTCAGCTCCGGTTCCCAACGATCAAGGCGAGTTACATGATCCCCCATGTTGTGCA
AAAAAGCGGTTAGCTCCTTCGGTCCTCCGATCGTTGTCAGAAGTAAGTTGGCCGCAGTGTTATCACTCAT
GGTTATGGCAGCACTGCATAATTCTCTTACTGTCATGCCATCCGTAAGATGCTTTTCTGTGACTGGTGAG
TACTCAACCAAGTCATTCTGAGAATAGTGTATGCGGCGACCGAGTTGCTCTTGCCCGGCGTCAATACGGG
ATAATACCGCGCCACATAGCAGAACTTTAAAAGTGCTCATCATTGGAAAACGTTCTTCGGGGCGAAAACT
CTCAAGGATCTTACCGCTGTTGAGATCCAGTTCGATGTAACCCACTCGTGCACCCAACTGATCTTCAGCA
TCTTTTACTTTCACCAGCGTTTCTGGGTGAGCAAAAACAGGAAGGCAAAATGCCGCAAAAAAGGGAATAA
GGGCGACACGGAAATGTTGAATACTCATACTCTTCCTTTTTCAATATTATTGAAGCATTTATCAGGGTTA
TTGTCTCATGAGCGGATACATATTTGAATGTATTTAGAAAAATAAACAAATAGGGGTTCCGCGCACATTT
CCCCGAAAAGTGCCACCTGACGTC
